>Addgene plasmid #190057 | pBeast-pT7-soxA | addgene full sequence | sequence record 377964 | Addgene NGS Result
CTTATAATACGACTCACTATAGGGAGAGCTAGCAATAATTTTGTTTAACTTTAAGAAGGAGATATAATGT
CAACACATTTTGATGTGATCGTTGTCGGGGCAGGTTCGATGGGAATGGCTGCTGGATATCAGTTGGCAAA
ACAAGGAGTAAAGACACTGTTGGTAGACGCTTTTGACCCCCCGCACACAAATGGGTCTCATCATGGCGAC
ACACGTATTATTCGCCACGCATATGGGGAAGGACGTGAGTATGTACCATTGGCCTTGCGTTCACAGGAGT
TATGGTACGAGTTGGAGAAGGAGACCCACCACAAGATCTTCACAAAAACAGGCGTTTTAGTTTTTGGACC
GAAAGGGGAAAGCGCTTTCGTTGCCGAGACAATGGAAGCCGCGAAAGAGCATTCTTTAACCGTAGACCTG
CTGGAGGGGGACGAGATCAATAAGCGCTGGCCCGGTATCACGGTCCCCGAGAACTATAACGCTATCTTTG
AACCAAATTCTGGTGTCCTTTTTTCGGAGAATTGCATTCGTGCTTACCGCGAGTTAGCAGAAGCCCGTGG
TGCCAAAGTATTGACACACACGCGCGTGGAAGACTTCGACATTTCACCCGATTCTGTCAAAATTGAAACC
GCTAATGGTTCCTATACGGCGGATAAGCTTATCGTTAGCATGGGCGCATGGAACTCGAAGCTGCTGTCCA
AACTGAACTTGGATATCCCATTACAGCCGTATCGCCAAGTCGTCGGCTTCTTTGAAAGCGATGAATCCAA
ATATAGCAACGATATTGACTTTCCGGGGTTTATGGTCGAAGTACCAAATGGGATTTACTATGGCTTCCCT
TCCTTCGGTGGTTGTGGGCTTAAGCTGGGTTATCATACGTTTGGACAGAAAATCGACCCGGACACGATTA
ACCGTGAATTCGGCGTATACCCAGAAGATGAGTCAAACCTTCGCGCCTTTCTTGAAGAATATATGCCTGG
TGCCAACGGGGAATTAAAACGTGGAGCCGTATGCATGTATACGAAGACATTAGACGAGCATTTCATCATT
GACCTTCATCCCGAACATTCGAATGTGGTTATCGCCGCTGGGTTTAGCGGCCACGGCTTCAAATTCAGCA
GCGGGGTGGGAGAGGTACTGTCGCAATTAGCTTTAACTGGCAAAACGGAACATGATATTTCCATTTTCTC
CATCAACCGCCCAGCCTTGAAGGAATCCTTGCAGAAGACCACAATTACTTTATCTGAGAATAGTCAATCT
TCGGAAATCCCAGGTGGCATGCTAAAAGTCTCGTAAAGCGTTCTATCAATAACCCGTTGGTGCAAAGCCC
GCCGAAAGGCGGGCTTTTCTGTCCGTCTCAGAATCGGCCGTGAACAATAAAATAGTTTCGGTATTATTGA
CCACTTCCGAGTAGAATCGTGCTTCAGTAAGAGTCGACCGATGCCCTTGAGAGCCTTCAACCCAGTCAGC
TCCTTCCGGTGGGCGCGGGGCATGACTATCGTCGCCGCACTTATGACTGTCTTCTTTATCATGCAACTCG
TAGGACAGGTGCCGGCAGCGCTCTTCCGCTTCCTCGCTCACTGACTCGCTGCGCTCGGTCGTTCGGCTGC
GGCGAGCGGTATCAGCTCACTCAAAGGCGGTAATACGGTTATCCACAGAATCAGGGGATAACGCAGGAAA
GAACATGTGAGCAAAAGGCCAGCAAAAGGCCAGGAACCGTAAAAAGGCCGCGTTGCTGGCGTTTTTCCAT
AGGCTCCGCCCCCCTGACGAGCATCACAAAAATCGACGCTCAAGTCAGAGGTGGCGAAACCCGACAGGAC
TATAAAGATACCAGGCGTTTCCCCCTGGAAGCTCCCTCGTGCGCTCTCCTGTTCCGACCCTGCCGCTTAC
CGGATACCTGTCCGCCTTTCTCCCTTCGGGAAGCGTGGCGCTTTCTCATAGCTCACGCTGTAGGTATCTC
AGTTCGGTGTAGGTCGTTCGCTCCAAGCTGGGCTGTGTGCACGAACCCCCCGTTCAGCCCGACCGCTGCG
CCTTATCCGGTAACTATCGTCTTGAGTCCAACCCGGTAAGACACGACTTATCGCCACTGGCAGCAGCCAC
TGGTAACAGGATTAGCAGAGCGAGGTATGTAGGCGGTGCTACAGAGTTCTTGAAGTGGTGGCCTAACTAC
GGCTACACTAGAAGAACAGTATTTGGTATCTGCGCTCTGCTGAAGCCAGTTACCTTCGGAAAAAGAGTTG
GTAGCTCTTGATCCGGCAAACAAACCACCGCTGGTAGCGGTGGTTTTTTTGTTTGCAAGCAGCAGATTAC
GCGCAGAAAAAAAGGATCTCAAGAAGATCCTTTGATCTTTTCTACGGGGTCTGACGCTCAGTGGAACGAA
AACTCACGTTAAGGGATTTTGGTCATGAGATTATCAAAAAGGATCTTCACCTAGATCCTTTTAAATTAAA
AATGAAGTTTTAAATCAATCTAAAGTATATATGAGTAAACTTGGTCTGACAGTTACCAATGCTTAATCAG
TGAGGCACCTATCTCAGCGATCTGTCTATTTCGTTCATCCATAGTTGCCTGACTCCCCGTCGTGTAGATA
ACTACGATACGGGAGGGCTTACCATCTGGCCCCAGTGCTGCAATGATACCGCGAGACCCACGCTCACCGG
CTCCAGATTTATCAGCAATAAACCAGCCAGCCGGAAGGGCCGAGCGCAGAAGTGGTCCTGCAACTTTATC
CGCCTCCATCCAGTCTATTAATTGTTGCCGGGAAGCTAGAGTAAGTAGTTCGCCAGTTAATAGTTTGCGC
AACGTTGTTGCCATTGCTACAGGCATCGTGGTGTCACGCTCGTCGTTTGGTATGGCTTCATTCAGCTCCG
GTTCCCAACGATCAAGGCGAGTTACATGATCCCCCATGTTGTGCAAAAAAGCGGTTAGCTCCTTCGGTCC
TCCGATCGTTGTCAGAAGTAAGTTGGCCGCAGTGTTATCACTCATGGTTATGGCAGCACTGCATAATTCT
CTTACTGTCATGCCATCCGTAAGATGCTTTTCTGTGACTGGTGAGTACTCAACCAAGTCATTCTGAGAAT
AGTGTATGCGGCGACCGAGTTGCTCTTGCCCGGCGTCAACACGGGATAATACCGCGCCACATAGCAGAAC
TTTAAAAGTGCTCATCATTGGAAAACGTTCTTCGGGGCGAAAACTCTCAAGGATCTTACCGCTGTTGAGA
TCCAGTTCGATGTAACCCACTCGTGCACCCAACTGATCTTCAGCATCTTTTACTTTCACCAGCGTTTCTG
GGTGAGCAAAAACAGGAAGGCAAAATGCCGCAAAAAAGGGAATAAGGGCGACACGGAAATGTTGAATACT
CATACTCTTCCTTTTTCAATATTATTGAAGCATTTATCAGGGTTATTGTCTCATGAGCGGATACATATTT
GAATGTATTTAGAAAAATAAACAAATAGGGGTTCCGCGCACATTTCCCCGAAAAGTGCCACCTGACGTCT
AAGAAACCATTATTATCATGACATTAACCTATAAAAATAGGCGTATCACGAGGCCCTTTCGTCTTCAAGA
ATTCTGGCGAATCCTCTGACCAGCCAGAAAACGACCTTTCTGTGGTGAAACCGGATGCTGCAATTCAGAG
CGCCAGCAAGTGGGGGACAGCAGAAGACCTGACCGCCGCAGAGTGGATGTTTGACATGGTGAAGACTATC
GCACCATCAGCCAGAAAACCGAATTTTGCTGGGTGGGCTAACGATATCCGCCTGATGCGTGAACGTGACG
GACGTAACCACCGCGACATGTGTGTGCTGTTCCGCTGGCTCGGATACCCTTACTCTGTTGAAAACGAATA
GATAGGTTAAGGAACGGTTATTTCTGCGTAGATCTATCTTACACAGCATCACACTGGCTCACCTTCGGGT
GGGCCTTTCTGCGTTTATATACTAGAGAGAGAATATAAAAAGCCAGATTATTAATCCGGCTTTTTTATTA
TTTAGGCAACTGAAACGATTCGGATCCTGTATTACTATT
Features (pLannotate 1.2.2; 9 found; start..end, strand, type, name):
      5..23      +  promoter       T7 promoter: promoter for bacteriophage T7 RNA polymerase
     40..62      +  RBS            RBS: efficient ribosome binding site from bacteriophage T7 gene 10 (Olins and Rangwala, 1989)
     67..1236    +  CDS            soxA: MSOX_BACB0 - Also known as sox. Experimental evidence at protein level: Swiss-Prot protein existence level 1. Catalyzes the oxidative demethylation of sarcosine. Can also oxidize other secondary amino acids such as N-methyl-L-alanine. From Bacillus sp. (strain B-0618).
   1433..1564    +  CDS            TcR (fragment): tetracycline efflux protein; tet; confers resistance to tetracycline
   1744..2332    -  rep_origin     ori: high-copy-number ColE1/pMB1/pBR322/pUC origin of replication
   2503..3363    -  CDS            AmpR: β-lactamase; bla; confers resistance to ampicillin, carbenicillin, and related antibiotics
   3364..3468    -  promoter       AmpR promoter: bla
   3570..3818    +  CDS            O (fragment): VRPO_LAMBD - Protein inferred from homology: Swiss-Prot protein existence level 3. Necessary for the bidirectional replication of DNA. It interacts with the ori (origin of replication) region of the genome during the initiation of replication. From Escherichia phage lambda (Bacteriophage lambda).
   3906..3933    +  terminator     T7Te terminator: phage T7 early transcription terminator
