[The description below was written by a language model from this plasmid's Addgene catalogue record and pLannotate feature annotations shown in this document.]
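Description:
pBeast-pT7-soxA is a 4,029 nt high-copy bacterial plasmid built for synthetic biology and cell-free protein synthesis. It derives from the pBEST-OR2-OR1-Pr-UTR1-deGFP-T500 expression vector. It is maintained in E. coli through a ColE1/pUC-type origin of replication and selected with ampicillin via a β-lactamase gene driven by its native bla promoter. The annotation also picks up short fragments of a tetracycline resistance gene and of the lambda phage O replication protein. These are partial matches and appear to be non-functional remnants carried over from the backbone's ancestry.

The payload is a compact expression unit in which a bacteriophage T7 promoter replaces the original OR2-OR1-Pr promoter. It is followed by the efficient T7 gene 10 ribosome binding site and a 1,170 bp soxA (msox) open reading frame that replaces deGFP. The gene encodes monomeric sarcosine oxidase, which catalyses the oxidative demethylation of sarcosine. The catalogue entry lists the source species as Bacillus subtilis, whereas the sequence annotation matches the enzyme from Bacillus sp. strain B-0618. According to the record, 40 bp spacers flank the insert to ease Gibson assembly into larger constructs, and upstream B0014 and downstream B0015 terminators, each flanked by further spacers, insulate the cassette. The feature table does not annotate these as such, though it does detect a T7Te terminator element just upstream of the promoter on the circular map.

Transcription requires T7 RNA polymerase, so the plasmid is suited to T7-based cell-free reactions. The associated publication describes a modular cell-free biosensing platform that uses hydrogen peroxide as a signal integrator, which suggests the oxidase serves as a peroxide-generating transducer for sarcosine.
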