Addgene plasmid #190057: pBeast-pT7-soxA
Purpose: Express the bacterial monomeric sarcosine oxidase enzyme under the control of the strong constitutif phage promoter T7
Depositing lab: Jerome Bonnet. Depositing organization: CNRS UMR 5048, INSERM U1054, Centre de Biochimie Structurale. Publication: PeroxiHUB: A Modular Cell-Free Biosensing Platform Using H(2)O(2) as Signal Integrator. Soudier P, Zuniga A, Duigou T, Voyvodic PL, Bazi-Kabbaj K, Kushwaha M, Vendrell JA, Solassol J, Bonnet J, Faulon JL. ACS Synth Biol. 2022 Aug 19;11(8):2578-2588. doi: 10.1021/acssynbio.2c00138. Epub 2022 Aug 1. PubMed 35913043.
Backbone
  Vector backbone: pBEST-OR2-OR1-Pr-UTR1-deGFP-T500
  Modifications to backbone: Two 40bp spacers were added to the each end of the insert to facilitate Gibson assembly cloning into more complex constructs. Upstream and downstream terminators (B0014 and B0015, respectively) we also added, each flanked by two 40bp spacers. The OR2-OR1-Pr promoter were replaced by T7 promoter, and deGFP was replaced by SoxA.
  Vector type: Synthetic Biology ; Cell-Free Protein Synthesis
Growth in bacteria
  Bacterial resistance: Ampicillin, 100 μg/mL
  Growth temperature: 37°C
  Growth strain: DH5alpha
  Copy number: High Copy
Gene/Insert
  Gene/Insert name: SoxA (alt name: msox)
  Species: Bacillus subtilis
  Insert size (bp): 1170
Terms and licenses: Academic/Nonprofit Terms; Industry Terms: Not Available to Industry
How to cite: pBeast-pT7-soxA was a gift from Jerome Bonnet (Addgene plasmid # 190057 ; http://n2t.net/addgene:190057 ; RRID:Addgene_190057)
